Addgene plasmid #37368: pT7-EGFP-C1-HsNot6
Depositing lab: Elisa Izaurralde. Publication: GW182 proteins directly recruit cytoplasmic deadenylase complexes to miRNA targets. Braun JE, Huntzinger E, Fauser M, Izaurralde E. Mol Cell. 2011 Oct 7;44(1):120-33. 10.1016/j.molcel.2011.09.007 PubMed 21981923.
Backbone
  Vector backbone: pEGFP
  Backbone manufacturer: Clontech
  Backbone size w/o insert (bp): 4759
  Total vector size (bp): 6433
  Modifications to backbone: T7-promoter upstream of the EGFP-gene
  Vector type: Mammalian Expression
  Selectable markers: Neomycin (select with G418)
Growth in bacteria
  Bacterial resistance: Kanamycin, 50 μg/mL
  Growth temperature: 37°C
  Growth strain: DH5alpha
  Copy number: High Copy
Gene/Insert
  Gene/Insert name: HsNot6 (alt name: CNOT6)
  Species: H. sapiens (human)
  Insert size (bp): 1674
  GenBank ID: NM_015455
  Entrez Gene: CNOT6 (a.k.a. CCR4, Ccr4a)
  Promoter: CMV
  Tag / fusion protein: EGFP (N terminal on backbone)
  Cloning method: Restriction Enzyme; 5′ cloning site XhoI (not destroyed); 3′ cloning site KpnI (not destroyed)
  Sequencing primers: 5′ EGFP-C; 3′ SV40pA-R
Terms and licenses: Academic/Nonprofit Terms; Industry Terms: Not Available to Industry
How to cite: pT7-EGFP-C1-HsNot6 was a gift from Elisa Izaurralde (Addgene plasmid # 37368 ; http://n2t.net/addgene:37368 ; RRID:Addgene_37368)
