[The description below was written by a language model from this plasmid's Addgene catalogue record and pLannotate feature annotations shown in this document.]
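Description:
pT7-EGFP-C1-HsNot6 is a 6.4 kb mammalian expression plasmid built on the Clontech pEGFP-C1-type backbone, modified by insertion of a bacteriophage T7 promoter just upstream of the EGFP coding sequence. It carries the human CNOT6 open reading frame (also called Not6, CCR4 or CCR4a; about 1.7 kb), cloned between XhoI and KpnI sites of the polylinker so that it is fused in frame to the C-terminal end of EGFP, giving an N-terminally EGFP-tagged protein. Transcription in mammalian cells is driven by the CMV immediate early enhancer and promoter and terminated by the SV40 polyadenylation signal. The added T7 promoter sits between the CMV promoter and EGFP, so the same fusion can in principle also be transcribed by T7 RNA polymerase, for example for in vitro transcription.

The plasmid replicates in E. coli at high copy from a ColE1/pUC-type origin and also contains an f1 origin for single-stranded DNA production. A single Tn5 aminoglycoside phosphotransferase (NeoR/KanR) gene serves both hosts: a bacterial bla-type promoter provides kanamycin resistance in bacteria, while the SV40 enhancer/early promoter with an HSV TK polyadenylation signal provides G418 selection in mammalian cells. A few short annotated fragments (HIV-1 LTR, SV40 large T antigen, ble, bGH poly(A)) appear to be partial matches within backbone sequence rather than functional elements.

CNOT6 is a catalytic poly(A) nuclease subunit of the CCR4-NOT deadenylase complex. The construct comes from work on how GW182 proteins recruit cytoplasmic deadenylase complexes to miRNA targets, which fits use of the GFP-tagged protein for expression, localization or interaction studies in human cells.
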