Features (pLannotate 1.2.2; 18 found; start..end, strand, type, name):
     61..364     +  enhancer       CMV enhancer: human cytomegalovirus immediate early enhancer
    365..568     +  promoter       CMV promoter: human cytomegalovirus (CMV) immediate early promoter
    564..597     +  LTR            5' LTR (truncated) (fragment): truncated 5' long terminal repeat (LTR) from HIV-1
    613..631     +  promoter       T7 promoter: promoter for bacteriophage T7 RNA polymerase
    665..1381    +  CDS            EGFP: EGFP is a basic (constitutively fluorescent) green fluorescent protein published in 1996, derived from Aequorea victoria. It is reported to be a rapidly-maturing weak dimer with moderate acid sensitivity.
   1382..1402    +  misc_feature   MCS (fragment): multiple cloning site
   1403..3073    +  CDS            CNOT6: CNOT6_HUMAN - Also known as CCR4, CCR4a, KIAA1194. Experimental evidence at protein level: Swiss-Prot protein existence level 1. Poly(A) nuclease with 3'-5' RNase activity. Catalytic component of the CCR4-NOT complex which is one of the major cellular mRNA deadenylases and is linked to various cellular processes including bulk mRNA degradation, miRNA-mediated repression, translational repression during translational initiation and general transcription regulation. Additional complex functions may be a consequence of its influence on mRNA expression. Involved in mRNA decay mediated by the major
   3077..3102    +  misc_feature   MCS (fragment): multiple cloning site
   3114..3198    +  CDS            large T antigen (fragment): large T antigen from SV40 (simian virus 40)
   3221..3342    +  polyA_signal   SV40 poly(A) signal: SV40 polyadenylation signal
   3376..3804    -  rep_origin     f1 ori (sequence partly withheld): f1 bacteriophage origin of replication; arrow indicates direction of (+) strand synthesis
   3831..3935    +  promoter       AmpR promoter: bla
   3937..4294    +  promoter       SV40 promoter: SV40 enhancer and early promoter
   4329..5123    +  CDS            NeoR/KanR: aminoglycoside phosphotransferase from Tn5; aph(3')-II (or nptII); confers resistance to neomycin, kanamycin, and G418 (Geneticin®)
   5144..5296    +  CDS            ble (fragment): BLE_KLEPN - Experimental evidence at protein level: Swiss-Prot protein existence level 1. Binding protein with a strong affinity to the bleomycin family of antibiotics. Binds to CL990; an antimitotic-antibiotic compound. From Klebsiella pneumoniae.
   5355..5402    +  polyA_signal   HSV TK poly(A) signal: herpes simplex virus thymidine kinase polyadenylation signal (Cole and Stacy, 1985)
   5493..5509    -  polyA_signal   bGH poly(A) signal (fragment): bovine growth hormone polyadenylation signal
   5731..6319    +  rep_origin     ori: high-copy-number ColE1/pMB1/pBR322/pUC origin of replication
>Addgene plasmid #37368 | pT7-EGFP-C1-HsNot6 | depositor full sequence | sequence record 47073 | pT7-EGFP-C1-HsNot6 sequence 6433 bps
TAGTTATTAATAGTAATCAATTACGGGGTCATTAGTTCATAGCCCATATATGGAGTTCCGCGTTACATAA
CTTACGGTAAATGGCCCGCCTGGCTGACCGCCCAACGACCCCCGCCCATTGACGTCAATAATGACGTATG
TTCCCATAGTAACGCCAATAGGGACTTTCCATTGACGTCAATGGGTGGAGTATTTACGGTAAACTGCCCA
CTTGGCAGTACATCAAGTGTATCATATGCCAAGTACGCCCCCTATTGACGTCAATGACGGTAAATGGCCC
GCCTGGCATTATGCCCAGTACATGACCTTATGGGACTTTCCTACTTGGCAGTACATCTACGTATTAGTCA
TCGCTATTACCATGGTGATGCGGTTTTGGCAGTACATCAATGGGCGTGGATAGCGGTTTGACTCACGGGG
ATTTCCAAGTCTCCACCCCATTGACGTCAATGGGAGTTTGTTTTGGCACCAAAATCAACGGGACTTTCCA
AAATGTCGTAACAACTCCGCCCCATTGACGCAAATGGGCGGTAGGCGTGTACGGTGGGAGGTCTATATAA
GCAGAGCTCTCTGGCTAACTAGAGAACCCACTGCTTACTGGCTTATCGAAATTAATACGACTCACTATAG
GGAGACCCAAGCTCTAGCGCTACCGGTCGCCACCATGGTGAGCAAGGGCGAGGAGCTGTTCACCGGGGTG
GTGCCCATCCTGGTCGAGCTGGACGGCGACGTAAACGGCCACAAGTTCAGCGTGTCCGGCGAGGGCGAGG
GCGATGCCACCTACGGCAAGCTGACCCTGAAGTTCATCTGCACCACCGGCAAGCTGCCCGTGCCCTGGCC
CACCCTCGTGACCACCCTGACCTACGGCGTGCAGTGCTTCAGCCGCTACCCCGACCACATGAAGCAGCAC
GACTTCTTCAAGTCCGCCATGCCCGAAGGCTACGTCCAGGAGCGCACCATCTTCTTCAAGGACGACGGCA
ACTACAAGACCCGCGCCGAGGTGAAGTTCGAGGGCGACACCCTGGTGAACCGCATCGAGCTGAAGGGCAT
CGACTTCAAGGAGGACGGCAACATCCTGGGGCACAAGCTGGAGTACAACTACAACAGCCACAACGTCTAT
ATCATGGCCGACAAGCAGAAGAACGGCATCAAGGTGAACTTCAAGATCCGCCACAACATCGAGGACGGCA
GCGTGCAGCTCGCCGACCACTACCAGCAGAACACCCCCATCGGCGACGGCCCCGTGCTGCTGCCCGACAA
CCACTACCTGAGCACCCAGTCCGCCCTGAGCAAAGACCCCAACGAGAAGCGCGATCACATGGTCCTGCTG
GAGTTCGTGACCGCCGCCGGGATCACTCTCGGCATGGACGAGCTGTACAAGTCCGGACTCAGATCTCGAG
CTATGCCCAAAGAAAAATACGAGCCCCCTGACCCTCGGAGGATGTATACAATTATGTCTTCTGAGGAAGC
AGCAAATGGAAAGAAATCCCACTGGGCAGAGCTTGAAATAAGTGGAAAAGTAAGAAGCTTAAGCGCATCT
TTGTGGTCACTAACTCACCTGACAGCTTTGCATTTGAGTGACAATTCCCTGTCCCGAATTCCTTCAGACA
TTGCCAAGCTTCACAATCTGGTGTATTTGGACCTGTCATCTAATAAAATTCGTAGCTTACCCGCAGAACT
CGGAAACATGGTATCACTCAGGGAGCTCCATTTAAATAACAACCTGTTACGAGTTCTACCTTTTGAGCTG
GGAAAACTGTTTCAGTTGCAGACTTTAGGCCTGAAAGGAAATCCCCTTACCCAGGATATATTGAACCTTT
ATCAGGAACCAGATGGAACAAGACGGCTGCTGAACTATTTGCTTGATAATTTGTCAGGTACTGCAAAAAG
AATTACAACAGAACAACCACCTCCAAGGTCTTGGATTATGTTACAAGAACCAGATAGGACAAGGCCAACT
GCCTTGTTTTCTGTCATGTGCTATAATGTTCTTTGTGATAAATATGCGACCCGGCAGTTATACGGCTACT
GTCCATCATGGGCGCTAAACTGGGACTACAGGAAAAAGGCCATTATTCAAGAAATCTTGAGCTGCAATGC
TGATATCGTAAGTCTTCAGGAGGTTGAAACGGAACAGTATTACAGTTTTTTTCTGGTAGAGCTGAAAGAA
CGTGGCTATAATGGATTCTTCAGTCCTAAGTCTAGAGCTAGGACAATGTCAGAACAAGAAAGGAAACATG
TTGATGGCTGTGCAATATTCTTCAAGACAGAAAAATTTACTTTGGTTCAGAAACACACTGTTGAATTTAA
TCAGCTAGCCATGGCAAATTCTGAGGGGTCTGAAGCTATGCTGAACAGAGTCATGACAAAAGATAACATT
GGGGTTGCAGTACTGCTAGAACTTCGGAAGGAATCGATTGAAATGCCGTCTGGAAAGCCACATCTTGGAA
CAGAAAAACAACTTATTCTTGTGGCTAACGCCCACATGCATTGGGACCCTGAATACTCTGATGTGAAGTT
GGTACAAACTATGATGTTCCTCTCAGAAGTGAAGAACATTATTGATAAAGCCTCTCGCAACCTCAAATCC
AGTGTTTTGGGAGAATTTGGAACTATTCCACTTGTGTTATGTGCAGATCTTAATTCTTTGCCAGACTCTG
GTGTTGTAGAATATTTGAGCACAGGTGGAGTAGAAACAAATCACAAAGACTTTAAGGAGTTGAGGTATAA
TGAAAGTCTCACAAACTTCAGCTGTCATGGGAAGAATGGAACCACCAATGGAAGGATCACTCATGGTTTC
AAGTTACAGAGTGCCTATGAGAGTGGCCTGATGCCTTACACGAATTACACATTTGATTTCAAGGGTATAA
TAGACTACATTTTCTATTCTAAACCTCAGCTGAACACCTTAGGCATCCTGGGCCCTCTGGACCACCACTG
GCTGGTTGAGAATAACATCAGTGGCTGCCCGCACCCCCTCATCCCCTCTGACCACTTCTCACTTTTTGCA
CAACTGGAGCTCTTACTGCCTTTCCTGCCCCAAGTCAACGGCATCCACCTTCCTGGCAGGAGGTAGGGTA
CCGCGGGCCCGGGATCCACCGGATCTAGATAACTGATCATAATCAGCCATACCACATTTGTAGAGGTTTT
ACTTGCTTTAAAAAACCTCCCACACCTCCCCCTGAACCTGAAACATAAAATGAATGCAATTGTTGTTGTT
AACTTGTTTATTGCAGCTTATAATGGTTACAAATAAAGCAATAGCATCACAAATTTCACAAATAAAGCAT
TTTTTTCACTGCATTCTAGTTGTGGTTTGTCCAAACTCATCAATGTATCTTAACGCGTAAATTGTAAGCG
TTAATATTTTGTTAAAATTCGCGTTAAATTTTTGTTAAATCAGCTCATTTTTTAACCAATAGGCCGAAAT
CGGCAAAATCCCTTATAAATCAAAAGAATAGACCGAGATAGGGT
[37 nt withheld, positions 3475-3511]
AAAGAACGTGGACTCCAACGTCAAAGG
[49 nt withheld, positions 3539-3587]
T
[91 nt withheld, positions 3589-3679]
G
[124 nt withheld, positions 3681-3804]
CAGGTGGCACTTTTCGGGGAAATGTGCGCGGAACCCCTATTTGTTTATTTTTCTAAATACATTCAAATAT
GTATCCGCTCATGAGACAATAACCCTGATAAATGCTTCAATAATATTGAAAAAGGAAGAGTCCTGAGGCG
GAAAGAACCAGCTGTGGAATGTGTGTCAGTTAGGGTGTGGAAAGTCCCCAGGCTCCCCAGCAGGCAGAAG
TATGCAAAGCATGCATCTCAATTAGTCAGCAACCAGGTGTGGAAAGTCCCCAGGCTCCCCAGCAGGCAGA
AGTATGCAAAGCATGCATCTCAATTAGTCAGCAACCATAGTCCCGCCCCTAACTCCGCCCATCCCGCCCC
TAACTCCGCCCAGTTCCGCCCATTCTCCGCCCCATGGCTGACTAATTTTTTTTATTTATGCAGAGGCCGA
GGCCGCCTCGGCCTCTGAGCTATTCCAGAAGTAGTGAGGAGGCTTTTTTGGAGGCCTAGGCTTTTGCAAA
GATCGATCAAGAGACAGGATGAGGATCGTTTCGCATGATTGAACAAGATGGATTGCACGCAGGTTCTCCG
GCCGCTTGGGTGGAGAGGCTATTCGGCTATGACTGGGCACAACAGACAATCGGCTGCTCTGATGCCGCCG
TGTTCCGGCTGTCAGCGCAGGGGCGCCCGGTTCTTTTTGTCAAGACCGACCTGTCCGGTGCCCTGAATGA
ACTGCAAGACGAGGCAGCGCGGCTATCGTGGCTGGCCACGACGGGCGTTCCTTGCGCAGCTGTGCTCGAC
GTTGTCACTGAAGCGGGAAGGGACTGGCTGCTATTGGGCGAAGTGCCGGGGCAGGATCTCCTGTCATCTC
ACCTTGCTCCTGCCGAGAAAGTATCCATCATGGCTGATGCAATGCGGCGGCTGCATACGCTTGATCCGGC
TACCTGCCCATTCGACCACCAAGCGAAACATCGCATCGAGCGAGCACGTACTCGGATGGAAGCCGGTCTT
GTCGATCAGGATGATCTGGACGAAGAGCATCAGGGGCTCGCGCCAGCCGAACTGTTCGCCAGGCTCAAGG
CGAGCATGCCCGACGGCGAGGATCTCGTCGTGACCCATGGCGATGCCTGCTTGCCGAATATCATGGTGGA
AAATGGCCGCTTTTCTGGATTCATCGACTGTGGCCGGCTGGGTGTGGCGGACCGCTATCAGGACATAGCG
TTGGCTACCCGTGATATTGCTGAAGAGCTTGGCGGCGAATGGGCTGACCGCTTCCTCGTGCTTTACGGTA
TCGCCGCTCCCGATTCGCAGCGCATCGCCTTCTATCGCCTTCTTGACGAGTTCTTCTGAGCGGGACTCTG
GGGTTCGAAATGACCGACCAAGCGACGCCCAACCTGCCATCACGAGATTTCGATTCCACCGCCGCCTTCT
ATGAAAGGTTGGGCTTCGGAATCGTTTTCCGGGACGCCGGCTGGATGATCCTCCAGCGCGGGGATCTCAT
GCTGGAGTTCTTCGCCCACCCTAGGGGGAGGCTAACTGAAACACGGAAGGAGACAATACCGGAAGGAACC
CGCGCTATGACGGCAATAAAAAGACAGAATAAAACGCACGGTGTTGGGTCGTTTGTTCATAAACGCGGGG
TTCGGTCCCAGGGCTGGCACTCTGTCGATACCCCACCGAGACCCCATTGGGGCCAATACGCCCGCGTTTC
TTCCTTTTCCCCACCCCACCCCCCAAGTTCGGGTGAAGGCCCAGGGCTCGCAGCCAACGTCGGGGCGGCA
GGCCCTGCCATAGCCTCAGGTTACTCATATATACTTTAGATTGATTTAAAACTTCATTTTTAATTTAAAA
GGATCTAGGTGAAGATCCTTTTTGATAATCTCATGACCAAAATCCCTTAACGTGAGTTTTCGTTCCACTG
AGCGTCAGACCCCGTAGAAAAGATCAAAGGATCTTCTTGAGATCCTTTTTTTCTGCGCGTAATCTGCTGC
TTGCAAACAAAAAAACCACCGCTACCAGCGGTGGTTTGTTTGCCGGATCAAGAGCTACCAACTCTTTTTC
CGAAGGTAACTGGCTTCAGCAGAGCGCAGATACCAAATACTGTCCTTCTAGTGTAGCCGTAGTTAGGCCA
CCACTTCAAGAACTCTGTAGCACCGCCTACATACCTCGCTCTGCTAATCCTGTTACCAGTGGCTGCTGCC
AGTGGCGATAAGTCGTGTCTTACCGGGTTGGACTCAAGACGATAGTTACCGGATAAGGCGCAGCGGTCGG
GCTGAACGGGGGGTTCGTGCACACAGCCCAGCTTGGAGCGAACGACCTACACCGAACTGAGATACCTACA
GCGTGAGCTATGAGAAAGCGCCACGCTTCCCGAAGGGAGAAAGGCGGACAGGTATCCGGTAAGCGGCAGG
GTCGGAACAGGAGAGCGCACGAGGGAGCTTCCAGGGGGAAACGCCTGGTATCTTTATAGTCCTGTCGGGT
TTCGCCACCTCTGACTTGAGCGTCGATTTTTGTGATGCTCGTCAGGGGGGCGGAGCCTATGGAAAAACGC
CAGCAACGCGGCCTTTTTACGGTTCCTGGCCTTTTGCTGGCCTTTTGCTCACATGTTCTTTCCTGCGTTA
TCCCCTGATTCTGTGGATAACCGTATTACCGCCATGCAT
