>Addgene plasmid #37368 | pT7-EGFP-C1-HsNot6 | addgene partial sequence | sequence record 49338 | EGFP-C 5'-CATGGTCCTGCTGGAGTTCGTG-3'
CTCGGCATGGACGAGCTGTACAAGTCCGGACTCAGATCTCGAGCTATGCCCAAAGAAAAATACGAGCCCC
CTGACCCTCGGAGGATGTATACAATTATGTCTTCTGAGGAAGCAGCAAATGGAAAGAAATCCCACTGGGC
AGAGCTTGAAATAAGTGGAAAAGTAAGAAGCTTAAGCGCATCTTTGTGGTCACTAACTCACCTGACAGCT
TTGCATTTGAGTGACAATTCCCTGTCCCGAATTCCTTCAGACATTGCCAAGCTTCACAATCTGGTGTATT
TGGACCTGTCATCTAATAAAATTCGTAGCTTACCCGCAGAACTCGGAAACATGGTATCACTCAGGGAGCT
CCATTTAAATAACAACCTGTTACGAGTTCTACCTTTTGAGCTGGGAAAACTGTTTCAGTTGCAGACTTTA
GGCCTGAAAGGAAATCCCCTTACCCAGGATATATTGAACCTTTATCAGGAACCAGATGGAACAAGACGGC
TGCTGAACTATTTGCTTGATAATTTGTCAGGTACTGCAAAAAGAATTACAACAGAACAACCACCTCCAAG
GTCTTGGATTATGTTACAAGAACCAGATAGGACAAGGCCAACTGCCTTGTTTTCTGTCATGTGCTATAAT
GTTCTTTGTGATAAATATGCGACCCGGCAGTTATACGGCTACTGTCCATCATGGGCGCTAAACTGGGACT
ACAGGAAAAAGGCCATTATTCAAGAAATCTTGAGCTGCAATGCTGATATCGTAAGTCTTCA
